Addgene plasmid #246571: pX459-Cd109 gRNA
Purpose: CRISPR vector co-expressing Cas9 and a mouse Cd109 gRNA
Depositing lab: Mario Vallon. Depositing organization: Julius-Maximilians-Universitaet Wuerzburg. Publication: WNT7A/B assemble a GPR124-RECK-LRP5/6 co-receptor complex to activate beta-catenin signaling in brain endothelial cells. Heiden R, Hannig L, Kuo CJ, Ergun S, Braunger BM, Vallon M. J Biol Chem. 2025 Sep 4:110682. doi: 10.1016/j.jbc.2025.110682. PubMed 40914247.
Backbone
  Vector backbone: pX459
  Vector type: CRISPR
  Selectable markers: Puromycin
Growth in bacteria
  Bacterial resistance: Ampicillin, 100 μg/mL
  Growth temperature: 37°C
  Growth strain: DH5alpha
  Copy number: High Copy
Gene/Insert
  Gene/Insert name: Cd109 gRNA
  gRNA/shRNA sequence: AATATAATATGCGATTATAC
  Species: M. musculus (mouse)
  Insert size (bp): 20
  Entrez Gene: Cd109 (a.k.a. 9930012E15Rik, AI480638, GARP)
  Promoter: U6
  Cloning method: Restriction Enzyme; 5′ cloning site Unspecified (unknown if destroyed)
Resource information
  A portion of this plasmid was derived from a plasmid made by: Synthetic oligo
Terms and licenses: Academic/Nonprofit Terms; Industry Terms: Not Available to Industry
Depositor comments: CBh-SpCas9-T2A-Puro cassette on backbone
How to cite: pX459-Cd109 gRNA was a gift from Mario Vallon (Addgene plasmid # 246571 ; http://n2t.net/addgene:246571 ; RRID:Addgene_246571)
