[The description below was written by a language model from this plasmid's Addgene catalogue record and pLannotate feature annotations shown in this document.]
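Description:
pX459-Cd109 gRNA is an all-in-one mammalian CRISPR/Cas9 plasmid built on the pX459 backbone, designed to deliver Streptococcus pyogenes Cas9 together with a single guide RNA directed against the mouse Cd109 gene. The sequenced plasmid is about 9.2 kb. In bacteria it replicates from a high-copy ColE1/pUC-type origin and is selected with ampicillin through the β-lactamase gene. An f1 phage origin is also present, along with small annotated remnants of bom and rop sequences and a single AAV2 inverted terminal repeat downstream of the expression cassette. With only one ITR annotated, nothing in the record suggests the plasmid is intended for AAV packaging.

The 20-nt Cd109 spacer, introduced as a synthetic oligo by restriction cloning, sits between the human U6 RNA polymerase III promoter and the SpCas9 guide RNA scaffold, so that a complete sgRNA is transcribed. A partial second scaffold fragment is annotated just downstream. The second expression unit is driven by the CBh promoter, made up of a CMV enhancer, the chicken β-actin promoter and a hybrid intron. It expresses full-length SpCas9, which the annotation software splits into contiguous N- and C-terminal portions, followed by a nucleoplasmin nuclear localization signal. According to the depositor, Cas9 is linked through a T2A self-cleaving peptide to puromycin N-acetyltransferase, and the transcript ends at a bovine growth hormone polyadenylation signal. Cas9 and the puromycin marker are therefore produced from one transcript, which allows transfected mammalian cells to be enriched by puromycin selection. The construct is suited to cutting, and thereby disrupting, Cd109 in mouse cells.
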