Features (pLannotate 1.2.2; 19 found; start..end, strand, type, name):
      1..241     +  promoter       U6 promoter: RNA polymerase III promoter for human U6 snRNA
    271..346     +  misc_RNA       gRNA scaffold: guide RNA scaffold for the Streptococcus pyogenes CRISPR/Cas9 system
    353..396     +  misc_RNA       gRNA scaffold (fragment): guide RNA scaffold for the Streptococcus pyogenes CRISPR/Cas9 system
    443..728     +  enhancer       CMV enhancer: human cytomegalovirus immediate early enhancer; contains an 18-bp deletion relative to the standard CMV enhancer
    730..1007    +  promoter       chicken β-actin promoter: No description available
   1008..1235    +  intron         hybrid intron: hybrid between chicken β-actin (CBA) and minute virus of mice (MMV) introns (Gray et al., 2011)
   1373..2974    +  CDS            Cas9(N): N-terminal portion of Streptococcus pyogenes Cas9 (Zetsche et al., 2015)
   2975..5473    +  CDS            Cas9(C): C-terminal portion of Streptococcus pyogenes Cas9 (Zetsche et al., 2015)
   5474..5521    +  CDS            nucleoplasmin NLS: bipartite nuclear localization signal from nucleoplasmin
   5591..6190    +  CDS            PuroR (fragment): puromycin N-acetyltransferase; pac from Streptomyces; confers resistance to puromycin
   6224..6335    +  polyA_signal   bGH poly(A) signal: bovine growth hormone polyadenylation signal
   6440..6580    +  repeat_region  AAV2 ITR: inverted terminal repeat of adeno-associated virus serotype 2 inverted
   6585..6636    -  misc_feature   bom (fragment): basis of mobility region from pBR322
   6655..7110    +  rep_origin     f1 ori (sequence partly withheld): f1 bacteriophage origin of replication; arrow indicates direction of (+) strand synthesis
   7111..7160    -  misc_feature   bom (fragment): basis of mobility region from pBR322
   7262..7297    -  CDS            rop (fragment): Rop protein, which maintains plasmids at low copy number; rop
   7392..7496    +  promoter       AmpR promoter: bla
   7497..8357    +  CDS            AmpR: β-lactamase; bla; confers resistance to ampicillin, carbenicillin, and related antibiotics
   8528..9116    +  rep_origin     ori: high-copy-number ColE1/pMB1/pBR322/pUC origin of replication
>Addgene plasmid #246571 | pX459-Cd109 gRNA | addgene full sequence | sequence record 490445 | Addgene NGS Result
GAGGGCCTATTTCCCATGATTCCTTCATATTTGCATATACGATACAAGGCTGTTAGAGAGATAATTGGAA
TTAATTTGACTGTAAACACAAAGATATTAGTACAAAATACGTGACGTAGAAAGTAATAATTTCTTGGGTA
GTTTGCAGTTTTAAAATTATGTTTTAAAATGGACTATCATATGCTTACCGTAACTTGAAAGTATTTCGAT
TTCTTGGCTTTATATATCTTGTGGAAAGGACGAAACACCGAATATAATATGCGATTATACGTTTTAGAGC
TAGAAATAGCAAGTTAAAATAAGGCTAGTCCGTTATCAACTTGAAAAAGTGGCACCGAGTCGGTGCTTTT
TTGTTTTAGAGCTAGAAATAGCAAGTTAAAATAAGGCTAGTCCGTTTTTAGCGCGTGCGCCAATTCTGCA
GACAAATGGCTCTAGAGGTACCCGTTACATAACTTACGGTAAATGGCCCGCCTGGCTGACCGCCCAACGA
CCCCCGCCCATTGACGTCAATAGTAACGCCAATAGGGACTTTCCATTGACGTCAATGGGTGGAGTATTTA
CGGTAAACTGCCCACTTGGCAGTACATCAAGTGTATCATATGCCAAGTACGCCCCCTATTGACGTCAATG
ACGGTAAATGGCCCGCCTGGCATTGTGCCCAGTACATGACCTTATGGGACTTTCCTACTTGGCAGTACAT
CTACGTATTAGTCATCGCTATTACCATGGTCGAGGTGAGCCCCACGTTCTGCTTCACTCTCCCCATCTCC
CCCCCCTCCCCACCCCCAATTTTGTATTTATTTATTTTTTAATTATTTTGTGCAGCGATGGGGGCGGGGG
GGGGGGGGGGGCGCGCGCCAGGCGGGGCGGGGCGGGGCGAGGGGCGGGGCGGGGCGAGGCGGAGAGGTGC
GGCGGCAGCCAATCAGAGCGGCGCGCTCCGAAAGTTTCCTTTTATGGCGAGGCGGCGGCGGCGGCGGCCC
TATAAAAAGCGAAGCGCGCGGCGGGCGGGAGTCGCTGCGCGCTGCCTTCGCCCCGTGCCCCGCTCCGCCG
CCGCCTCGCGCCGCCCGCCCCGGCTCTGACTGACCGCGTTACTCCCACAGGTGAGCGGGCGGGACGGCCC
TTCTCCTCCGGGCTGTAATTAGCTGAGCAAGAGGTAAGGGTTTAAGGGATGGTTGGTTGGTGGGGTATTA
ATGTTTAATTACCTGGAGCACCTGCCTGAAATCACTTTTTTTCAGGTTGGACCGGTGCCACCATGGACTA
TAAGGACCACGACGGAGACTACAAGGATCATGATATTGATTACAAAGACGATGACGATAAGATGGCCCCA
AAGAAGAAGCGGAAGGTCGGTATCCACGGAGTCCCAGCAGCCGACAAGAAGTACAGCATCGGCCTGGACA
TCGGCACCAACTCTGTGGGCTGGGCCGTGATCACCGACGAGTACAAGGTGCCCAGCAAGAAATTCAAGGT
GCTGGGCAACACCGACCGGCACAGCATCAAGAAGAACCTGATCGGAGCCCTGCTGTTCGACAGCGGCGAA
ACAGCCGAGGCCACCCGGCTGAAGAGAACCGCCAGAAGAAGATACACCAGACGGAAGAACCGGATCTGCT
ATCTGCAAGAGATCTTCAGCAACGAGATGGCCAAGGTGGACGACAGCTTCTTCCACAGACTGGAAGAGTC
CTTCCTGGTGGAAGAGGATAAGAAGCACGAGCGGCACCCCATCTTCGGCAACATCGTGGACGAGGTGGCC
TACCACGAGAAGTACCCCACCATCTACCACCTGAGAAAGAAACTGGTGGACAGCACCGACAAGGCCGACC
TGCGGCTGATCTATCTGGCCCTGGCCCACATGATCAAGTTCCGGGGCCACTTCCTGATCGAGGGCGACCT
GAACCCCGACAACAGCGACGTGGACAAGCTGTTCATCCAGCTGGTGCAGACCTACAACCAGCTGTTCGAG
GAAAACCCCATCAACGCCAGCGGCGTGGACGCCAAGGCCATCCTGTCTGCCAGACTGAGCAAGAGCAGAC
GGCTGGAAAATCTGATCGCCCAGCTGCCCGGCGAGAAGAAGAATGGCCTGTTCGGAAACCTGATTGCCCT
GAGCCTGGGCCTGACCCCCAACTTCAAGAGCAACTTCGACCTGGCCGAGGATGCCAAACTGCAGCTGAGC
AAGGACACCTACGACGACGACCTGGACAACCTGCTGGCCCAGATCGGCGACCAGTACGCCGACCTGTTTC
TGGCCGCCAAGAACCTGTCCGACGCCATCCTGCTGAGCGACATCCTGAGAGTGAACACCGAGATCACCAA
GGCCCCCCTGAGCGCCTCTATGATCAAGAGATACGACGAGCACCACCAGGACCTGACCCTGCTGAAAGCT
CTCGTGCGGCAGCAGCTGCCTGAGAAGTACAAAGAGATTTTCTTCGACCAGAGCAAGAACGGCTACGCCG
GCTACATTGACGGCGGAGCCAGCCAGGAAGAGTTCTACAAGTTCATCAAGCCCATCCTGGAAAAGATGGA
CGGCACCGAGGAACTGCTCGTGAAGCTGAACAGAGAGGACCTGCTGCGGAAGCAGCGGACCTTCGACAAC
GGCAGCATCCCCCACCAGATCCACCTGGGAGAGCTGCACGCCATTCTGCGGCGGCAGGAAGATTTTTACC
CATTCCTGAAGGACAACCGGGAAAAGATCGAGAAGATCCTGACCTTCCGCATCCCCTACTACGTGGGCCC
TCTGGCCAGGGGAAACAGCAGATTCGCCTGGATGACCAGAAAGAGCGAGGAAACCATCACCCCCTGGAAC
TTCGAGGAAGTGGTGGACAAGGGCGCTTCCGCCCAGAGCTTCATCGAGCGGATGACCAACTTCGATAAGA
ACCTGCCCAACGAGAAGGTGCTGCCCAAGCACAGCCTGCTGTACGAGTACTTCACCGTGTATAACGAGCT
GACCAAAGTGAAATACGTGACCGAGGGAATGAGAAAGCCCGCCTTCCTGAGCGGCGAGCAGAAAAAGGCC
ATCGTGGACCTGCTGTTCAAGACCAACCGGAAAGTGACCGTGAAGCAGCTGAAAGAGGACTACTTCAAGA
AAATCGAGTGCTTCGACTCCGTGGAAATCTCCGGCGTGGAAGATCGGTTCAACGCCTCCCTGGGCACATA
CCACGATCTGCTGAAAATTATCAAGGACAAGGACTTCCTGGACAATGAGGAAAACGAGGACATTCTGGAA
GATATCGTGCTGACCCTGACACTGTTTGAGGACAGAGAGATGATCGAGGAACGGCTGAAAACCTATGCCC
ACCTGTTCGACGACAAAGTGATGAAGCAGCTGAAGCGGCGGAGATACACCGGCTGGGGCAGGCTGAGCCG
GAAGCTGATCAACGGCATCCGGGACAAGCAGTCCGGCAAGACAATCCTGGATTTCCTGAAGTCCGACGGC
TTCGCCAACAGAAACTTCATGCAGCTGATCCACGACGACAGCCTGACCTTTAAAGAGGACATCCAGAAAG
CCCAGGTGTCCGGCCAGGGCGATAGCCTGCACGAGCACATTGCCAATCTGGCCGGCAGCCCCGCCATTAA
GAAGGGCATCCTGCAGACAGTGAAGGTGGTGGACGAGCTCGTGAAAGTGATGGGCCGGCACAAGCCCGAG
AACATCGTGATCGAAATGGCCAGAGAGAACCAGACCACCCAGAAGGGACAGAAGAACAGCCGCGAGAGAA
TGAAGCGGATCGAAGAGGGCATCAAAGAGCTGGGCAGCCAGATCCTGAAAGAACACCCCGTGGAAAACAC
CCAGCTGCAGAACGAGAAGCTGTACCTGTACTACCTGCAGAATGGGCGGGATATGTACGTGGACCAGGAA
CTGGACATCAACCGGCTGTCCGACTACGATGTGGACCATATCGTGCCTCAGAGCTTTCTGAAGGACGACT
CCATCGACAACAAGGTGCTGACCAGAAGCGACAAGAACCGGGGCAAGAGCGACAACGTGCCCTCCGAAGA
GGTCGTGAAGAAGATGAAGAACTACTGGCGGCAGCTGCTGAACGCCAAGCTGATTACCCAGAGAAAGTTC
GACAATCTGACCAAGGCCGAGAGAGGCGGCCTGAGCGAACTGGATAAGGCCGGCTTCATCAAGAGACAGC
TGGTGGAAACCCGGCAGATCACAAAGCACGTGGCACAGATCCTGGACTCCCGGATGAACACTAAGTACGA
CGAGAATGACAAGCTGATCCGGGAAGTGAAAGTGATCACCCTGAAGTCCAAGCTGGTGTCCGATTTCCGG
AAGGATTTCCAGTTTTACAAAGTGCGCGAGATCAACAACTACCACCACGCCCACGACGCCTACCTGAACG
CCGTCGTGGGAACCGCCCTGATCAAAAAGTACCCTAAGCTGGAAAGCGAGTTCGTGTACGGCGACTACAA
GGTGTACGACGTGCGGAAGATGATCGCCAAGAGCGAGCAGGAAATCGGCAAGGCTACCGCCAAGTACTTC
TTCTACAGCAACATCATGAACTTTTTCAAGACCGAGATTACCCTGGCCAACGGCGAGATCCGGAAGCGGC
CTCTGATCGAGACAAACGGCGAAACCGGGGAGATCGTGTGGGATAAGGGCCGGGATTTTGCCACCGTGCG
GAAAGTGCTGAGCATGCCCCAAGTGAATATCGTGAAAAAGACCGAGGTGCAGACAGGCGGCTTCAGCAAA
GAGTCTATCCTGCCCAAGAGGAACAGCGATAAGCTGATCGCCAGAAAGAAGGACTGGGACCCTAAGAAGT
ACGGCGGCTTCGACAGCCCCACCGTGGCCTATTCTGTGCTGGTGGTGGCCAAAGTGGAAAAGGGCAAGTC
CAAGAAACTGAAGAGTGTGAAAGAGCTGCTGGGGATCACCATCATGGAAAGAAGCAGCTTCGAGAAGAAT
CCCATCGACTTTCTGGAAGCCAAGGGCTACAAAGAAGTGAAAAAGGACCTGATCATCAAGCTGCCTAAGT
ACTCCCTGTTCGAGCTGGAAAACGGCCGGAAGAGAATGCTGGCCTCTGCCGGCGAACTGCAGAAGGGAAA
CGAACTGGCCCTGCCCTCCAAATATGTGAACTTCCTGTACCTGGCCAGCCACTATGAGAAGCTGAAGGGC
TCCCCCGAGGATAATGAGCAGAAACAGCTGTTTGTGGAACAGCACAAGCACTACCTGGACGAGATCATCG
AGCAGATCAGCGAGTTCTCCAAGAGAGTGATCCTGGCCGACGCTAATCTGGACAAAGTGCTGTCCGCCTA
CAACAAGCACCGGGATAAGCCCATCAGAGAGCAGGCCGAGAATATCATCCACCTGTTTACCCTGACCAAT
CTGGGAGCCCCTGCCGCCTTCAAGTACTTTGACACCACCATCGACCGGAAGAGGTACACCAGCACCAAAG
AGGTGCTGGACGCCACCCTGATCCACCAGAGCATCACCGGCCTGTACGAGACACGGATCGACCTGTCTCA
GCTGGGAGGCGACAAAAGGCCGGCGGCCACGAAAAAGGCCGGCCAGGCAAAAAAGAAAAAGGAATTCGGC
AGTGGAGAGGGCAGAGGAAGTCTGCTAACATGCGGTGACGTCGAGGAGAATCCTGGCCCAATGACCGAGT
ACAAGCCCACGGTGCGCCTCGCCACCCGCGACGACGTCCCCAGGGCCGTACGCACCCTCGCCGCCGCGTT
CGCCGACTACCCCGCCACGCGCCACACCGTCGATCCGGACCGCCACATCGAGCGGGTCACCGAGCTGCAA
GAACTCTTCCTCACGCGCGTCGGGCTCGACATCGGCAAGGTGTGGGTCGCGGACGACGGCGCCGCGGTGG
CGGTCTGGACCACGCCGGAGAGCGTCGAAGCGGGGGCGGTGTTCGCCGAGATCGGCCCGCGCATGGCCGA
GTTGAGCGGTTCCCGGCTGGCCGCGCAGCAACAGATGGAAGGCCTCCTGGCGCCGCACCGGCCCAAGGAG
CCCGCGTGGTTCCTGGCCACCGTCGGAGTCTCGCCCGACCACCAGGGCAAGGGTCTGGGCAGCGCCGTCG
TGCTCCCCGGAGTGGAGGCGGCCGAGCGCGCCGGGGTGCCCGCCTTCCTGGAGACCTCCGCGCCCCGCAA
CCTCCCCTTCTACGAGCGGCTCGGCTTCACCGTCACCGCCGACGTCGAGGTGCCCGAAGGACCGCGCACC
TGGTGCATGACCCGCAAGCCCGGTGCCTGAGAATTCTAACTAGAGCTCGCTGATCAGCCTCGACTGTGCC
TTCTAGTTGCCAGCCATCTGTTGTTTGCCCCTCCCCCGTGCCTTCCTTGACCCTGGAAGGTGCCACTCCC
ACTGTCCTTTCCTAATAAAATGAGGAAATTGCATCGCATTGTCTGAGTAGGTGTCATTCTATTCTGGGGG
GTGGGGTGGGGCAGGACAGCAAGGGGGAGGATTGGGAAGAGAATAGCAGGCATGCTGGGGAGCGGCCGCA
GGAACCCCTAGTGATGGAGTTGGCCACTCCCTCTCTGCGCGCTCGCTCGCTCACTGAGGCCGGGCGACCA
AAGGTCGCCCGACGCCCGGGCTTTGCCCGGGCGGCCTCAGTGAGCGAGCGAGCGCGCAGCTGCCTGCAGG
GGCGCCTGATGCGGTATTTTCTCCTTACGCATCTGTGCGGTATTTCACACCGCATA
[95 nt withheld, positions 6637-6731]
T
[46 nt withheld, positions 6733-6778]
C
[141 nt withheld, positions 6780-6920]
CCTTTGACGTTGGAGTCCACGTTCTTT
[37 nt withheld, positions 6948-6984]
ACTCTATCTCGGGCTATTCTTTTGATTTATAAGGGATTTTGCCGATTTCGGTCTATTGGTTAAAAAATGA
GCTGATTTAACAAAAATTTAACGCGAATTTTAACAAAATATTAACGTTTACAATTTTATGGTGCACTCTC
AGTACAATCTGCTCTGATGCCGCATAGTTAAGCCAGCCCCGACACCCGCCAACACCCGCTGACGCGCCCT
GACGGGCTTGTCTGCTCCCGGCATCCGCTTACAGACAAGCTGTGACCGTCTCCGGGAGCTGCATGTGTCA
GAGGTTTTCACCGTCATCACCGAAACGCGCGAGACGAAAGGGCCTCGTGATACGCCTATTTTTATAGGTT
AATGTCATGATAATAATGGTTTCTTAGACGTCAGGTGGCACTTTTCGGGGAAATGTGCGCGGAACCCCTA
TTTGTTTATTTTTCTAAATACATTCAAATATGTATCCGCTCATGAGACAATAACCCTGATAAATGCTTCA
ATAATATTGAAAAAGGAAGAGTATGAGTATTCAACATTTCCGTGTCGCCCTTATTCCCTTTTTTGCGGCA
TTTTGCCTTCCTGTTTTTGCTCACCCAGAAACGCTGGTGAAAGTAAAAGATGCTGAAGATCAGTTGGGTG
CACGAGTGGGTTACATCGAACTGGATCTCAACAGCGGTAAGATCCTTGAGAGTTTTCGCCCCGAAGAACG
TTTTCCAATGATGAGCACTTTTAAAGTTCTGCTATGTGGCGCGGTATTATCCCGTATTGACGCCGGGCAA
GAGCAACTCGGTCGCCGCATACACTATTCTCAGAATGACTTGGTTGAGTACTCACCAGTCACAGAAAAGC
ATCTTACGGATGGCATGACAGTAAGAGAATTATGCAGTGCTGCCATAACCATGAGTGATAACACTGCGGC
CAACTTACTTCTGACAACGATCGGAGGACCGAAGGAGCTAACCGCTTTTTTGCACAACATGGGGGATCAT
GTAACTCGCCTTGATCGTTGGGAACCGGAGCTGAATGAAGCCATACCAAACGACGAGCGTGACACCACGA
TGCCTGTAGCAATGGCAACAACGTTGCGCAAACTATTAACTGGCGAACTACTTACTCTAGCTTCCCGGCA
ACAATTAATAGACTGGATGGAGGCGGATAAAGTTGCAGGACCACTTCTGCGCTCGGCCCTTCCGGCTGGC
TGGTTTATTGCTGATAAATCTGGAGCCGGTGAGCGTGGAAGCCGCGGTATCATTGCAGCACTGGGGCCAG
ATGGTAAGCCCTCCCGTATCGTAGTTATCTACACGACGGGGAGTCAGGCAACTATGGATGAACGAAATAG
ACAGATCGCTGAGATAGGTGCCTCACTGATTAAGCATTGGTAACTGTCAGACCAAGTTTACTCATATATA
CTTTAGATTGATTTAAAACTTCATTTTTAATTTAAAAGGATCTAGGTGAAGATCCTTTTTGATAATCTCA
TGACCAAAATCCCTTAACGTGAGTTTTCGTTCCACTGAGCGTCAGACCCCGTAGAAAAGATCAAAGGATC
TTCTTGAGATCCTTTTTTTCTGCGCGTAATCTGCTGCTTGCAAACAAAAAAACCACCGCTACCAGCGGTG
GTTTGTTTGCCGGATCAAGAGCTACCAACTCTTTTTCCGAAGGTAACTGGCTTCAGCAGAGCGCAGATAC
CAAATACTGTTCTTCTAGTGTAGCCGTAGTTAGGCCACCACTTCAAGAACTCTGTAGCACCGCCTACATA
CCTCGCTCTGCTAATCCTGTTACCAGTGGCTGCTGCCAGTGGCGATAAGTCGTGTCTTACCGGGTTGGAC
TCAAGACGATAGTTACCGGATAAGGCGCAGCGGTCGGGCTGAACGGGGGGTTCGTGCACACAGCCCAGCT
TGGAGCGAACGACCTACACCGAACTGAGATACCTACAGCGTGAGCTATGAGAAAGCGCCACGCTTCCCGA
AGGGAGAAAGGCGGACAGGTATCCGGTAAGCGGCAGGGTCGGAACAGGAGAGCGCACGAGGGAGCTTCCA
GGGGGAAACGCCTGGTATCTTTATAGTCCTGTCGGGTTTCGCCACCTCTGACTTGAGCGTCGATTTTTGT
GATGCTCGTCAGGGGGGCGGAGCCTATGGAAAAACGCCAGCAACGCGGCCTTTTTACGGTTCCTGGCCTT
TTGCTGGCCTTTTGCTCACATGT
